>Addgene plasmid #249159 | pPD686 A2UCOE-EnAsCas12a-BFP | addgene full sequence | sequence record 496440 | Addgene NGS Result
GAAGATCCTTTGATCTTTTCTACGGGGTCTGACGCTCAGTGGAACGAAAACTCACGTTAAGGGATTTTGG
TCATGAGATTATCAAAAAGGATCTTCACCTAGATCCTTTTAAATTAAAAATGAAGTTTTAAATCAATCTA
AAGTATATATGAGTAAACTTGGTCTGACAGTTACCAATGCTTAATCAGTGAGGCACCTATCTCAGCGATC
TGTCTATTTCGTTCATCCATAGTTGCATTTAAATTTCCGAACTCTCCAAGGCCCTCGTCGGAAAATCTTC
AAACCTTTCGTCCGATCCATCTTGCAGGCTACCTCTCGAACGAACTATCGCAAGTCTCTTGGCCGGCCTT
GCGCCTTGGCTATTGCTTGGCAGCGCCTATCGCCAGGTATTACTCCAATCCCGAATATCCGAGATCGGGA
TCACCCGAGAGAAGTTCAACCTACATCCTCAATCCCGATCTATCCGAGATCCGAGGAATATCGAAATCGG
GGCGCGCCTGGCCTCCGCGCCGGGTTTTGGCGCCTCCCGCGGGCGCCCCCCTCGTCACGGCGAGCGCTGC
CACGTCAGACGAAGGGCGCAGGAGCGTCCTGATCCTTCCGCCCGGACGCTCAGGACAGCGGCCCGCTGCT
CATAAGACTCGGCCTTAGAACCCCAGTATCAGCAGAAGGACATTTTAGGACGGGACTTGGGTGACTCTAG
GGCACTGGTTTTCTTTCCAGAGAGCGGAACAGGCGAGGAAAAGTAGTCCCTTCTCGGCGATTCTGCGGAG
GGATCTCCGTGGGGCGGTGAACGCCGATGATTATATAAGGACGCGCCGGGTGTGGCACAGCTAGTTCCGT
CGCAGCCGGGATTTGGGTCGCGGTTCTTGTTTGTGGATCGCTGTGATCGTCACTTGGTGAGTAGCGGGCT
GCTGGGCTGGCCGGGGCTTTCGTGGCCGCCGGGCCGCTCGGTGGGACGGAAGCGTGTGGAGAGACCGCCA
AGGGCTGTAGTCTGGGTCCGCGAGCAAGGTTGCCCTGAACTGGGGGTTGGGGGGAGCGCAGCAAAATGGC
GGCTGTTCCCGAGTCTTGAATGGAAGACGCTTGTGAGGCGGGCTGTGAGGTCGTTGAAACAAGGTGGGGG
GCATGGTGGGCGGCAAGAACCCAAGGTCTTGAGCCCTTCGCTAATGCGGGAAAGCTCTTATTCGGGTGAG
ATGGGCTGGGCACCATCTGGGGACCCTGACGTGAAGTTTGTCACTGACTGGAGAACTCGGTTTGTCGTCT
GTTGCGGGGGCGGCAGTTATGGCGGTGCCGTTGGGCAGTGCACCCGTACCTTTGGGAGCGCGCGCCCTCG
TCGTGTCGTGACGTCACCCGTTCTGTTGGCTTATAATGCAGGGTGGGGCCACCTGCCGGTAGGTGTGCGG
TAGGCTTTTCTCCGTCGCAGGACGCAGGGTTCGGGCCTAGGGTAGGCTCTCCTGAATCGACAGGCGCCGG
ACCTCTGGTGAGGGGAGGGATAAGTGAGGCGTCAGTTTCTTTGGTCGGTTTTATGTACCTATCTTCTTAA
GTAGCTGAAGCTCCGGTTTTGAACTATGCGCTCGGGGTTGGCGAGTGTGTTTTGTGAAGTTTTTTAGGCA
CCTTTTGAAATGTAATCATTTGGGTCAATATGTAATTTTCAGTGTTAGACTTGTAAATTGTCCGCTAAAT
TCTGGCCGTTTTTGGCTTTTTTGTTAGACAACATGGCCAAGCCTTTGTCTCAAGAAGAATCCACCCTCAT
TGAAAGAGCAACGGCTACAATCAACAGCATCCCCATCTCTGAAGACTACAGCGTCGCCAGCGCAGCTCTC
TCTAGCGACGGCCGCATCTTCACTGGTGTCAATGTATATCATTTTACTGGGGGACCTTGTGCAGAACTCG
TGGTGCTGGGCACTGCTGCTGCTGCGGCAGCTGGCAACCTGACTTGTATCGTCGCGATCGGAAATGAGAA
CAGGGGCATCTTGAGCCCCTGCGGACGGTGCCGACAGGTGCTTCTCGATCTGCATCCTGGGATCAAAGCC
ATAGTGAAGGACAGTGATGGACAGCCGACGGCAGTTGGGATTCGTGAATTGCTGCCCTCTGGTTATGTGT
GGGAGGGCTAAGCTAGTATGTAAGCCTAGTCTTAGATAATAAAATCGCTATCCATCGAAGATGGATGTGT
GTTGGTTTTTTGTGTGTGTAACGCTAGGCGCGCCTGGTGTACCGAGAACGATCCTCTCAGTGCGAGTCTC
GACGATCCATATCGTTGCTTGGCAGTCAGCCAGTCGGAATCCAGCTTGGGACCCAGGAAGTCCAATCGTC
AGATATTGTACTCAAGCCTGGTCACGGCAGCGTACCGATCTGTTTAAACCTAGATATTGATAGTCTGATC
GGTCAACGTATAATCGAGTCCTAGCTTTTGCAAACATCTATCAAGAGACAGGATCAGCAGGAGGCTTTCG
CATGAGTATTCAACATTTCCGTGTCGCCCTTATTCCCTTTTTTGCGGCATTTTGCCTTCCTGTTTTTGCT
CACCCAGAAACGCTGGTGAAAGTAAAAGATGCTGAAGATCAGTTGGGTGCGCGAGTGGGTTACATCGAAC
TGGATCTCAACAGCGGTAAGATCCTTGAGAGTTTTCGCCCCGAAGAACGCTTTCCAATGATGAGCACTTT
TAAAGTTCTGCTATGTGGCGCGGTATTATCCCGTATTGACGCCGGGCAAGAGCAACTCGGTCGCCGCATA
CACTATTCTCAGAATGACTTGGTTGAGTATTCACCAGTCACAGAAAAGCATCTTACGGATGGCATGACAG
TAAGAGAATTATGCAGTGCTGCCATAACCATGAGTGATAACACTGCGGCCAACTTACTTCTGACAACGAT
TGGAGGACCGAAGGAGCTAACCGCTTTTTTGCACAACATGGGGGATCATGTAACTCGCCTTGATCGTTGG
GAACCGGAGCTGAATGAAGCCATACCAAACGACGAGCGTGACACCACGATGCCTGTAGCAATGGCAACAA
CCTTGCGTAAACTATTAACTGGCGAACTACTTACTCTAGCTTCCCGGCAACAGTTGATAGACTGGATGGA
GGCGGATAAAGTTGCAGGACCACTTCTGCGCTCGGCCCTTCCGGCTGGCTGGTTTATTGCTGATAAATCT
GGAGCCGGTGAGCGTGGGTCTCGCGGTATCATTGCAGCACTGGGGCCAGATGGTAAGCCCTCCCGTATCG
TAGTTATCTACACGACGGGGAGTCAGGCAACTATGGATGAACGAAATAGACAGATCGCTGAGATAGGTGC
CTCACTGATTAAGCATTGGTAACCGATTCTAGGTGCATTGGCGCAGAAAAAAATGCCTGATGCGACGCTG
CGCGTCTTATACTCCCACATATGCCAGATTCAGCAACGGATACGGCTTCCCCAACTTGCCCACTTCCATA
CGTGTCCTCCTTACCAGAAATTTATCCTTAAGATCCCGAATCGTTTAAACTCGACTCTGGCTCTATCGAA
TCTCCGTCGTTTCGAGCTTACGCGAACAGCCGTGGCGCTCATTTGCTCGTCGGGCATCGAATCTCGTCAG
CTATCGTCAGCTTACCTTTTTGGCAGCGATCGCGGCTCCCGACATCTTGGACCATTAGCTCCACAGGTAT
CTTCTTCCCTCTAGTGGTCATAACAGCAGCTTCAGCTACCTCTCAATTCAAAAAACCCCTCAAGACCCGT
TTAGAGGCCCCAAGGGGTTATGCTATCAATCGTTGCGTTACACACACAAAAAACCAACACACATCCATCT
TCGATGGATAGCGATTTTATTATCTAACTGCTGATCGAGTGTAGCCCTTAACCGCTTTTGAATGTCCGTC
TTAGTTAATCCCTAATTGAACGCTCCAAAAGGTGACTTCCAATAGGGATTTATTCCTTTTAAAATTAACG
GCATAATCGTAGATCGCATGCCGGGAGGTGGTCCCTGCAGTTACGCCAATGATAACCCCCGCCAGAAAAA
TCTTAGTAGCCTTCCCTTTTTGTTTTCCGTGCCCCAACTCGGCGGATTGACTCGGCCCCTTCCGGAAACA
CCCGAATCAACTTCTAGTCAAATTATTGTTCACGCCGCAATGACCCACCCCTGGCCCGCGTCTGTGGAAC
TGACCCCTGGTGTACAGGAGAGTTCGCTGCTGAAAGTGGTCCCAAAGGGGTACTAGTTTTTAAGCTCCCA
ACTCCCCCTCCCCCAGCGTCTGGAGGATTCCACACCCTCGCACCGCAGGGGCGAGGAAGTGGGCGGAGTC
CGGTTTTGGCGCCAGCCGCTGAGGCTGCCAAGCAGAAAAGCCACCGCTGAGGAGACTCCGGTCACTGTCC
TCGCCCCGCCTCCCCCTTCCCTCCCCTTGGGGACCACCGGGCGCCACGCCGCGAACGGTAAGTGCCGCGG
TCGTCGGCGCCTCCGCCCTCCCCCTAGGGCCCCAATTCCCAGCGGGCGCGGCGCGCGGCCCCTCCCCCCG
CCGGGCGCGCGCCCGCTGCCCCGCCCTTCGTGGCCGCCCGGCGTGGGCGGTGCCACCCCTCCCCCCGGCG
GCCCCGCGCGCAGCTCCCGGCTCCCTCCCCCTTCGGATGTGGCTTGAGCTGTAGGCGCGGAGGGGCTAGC
TCGTGAGGCTCCGGTGCCCGTCAGTGGGCAGAGCGCACATCGCCCACAGTCCCCGAGAAGTTGGGGGGAG
GGGTCGGCAATTGAACCGGTGCCTAGAGAAGGTGGCGCGGGGTAAACTGGGAAAGTGATGTCGTGTACTG
GCTCCGCCTTTTTCCCGAGGGTGGGGGAGAACCGTATATAAGTGCACTAGTCGCCGTGAACGTTCTTTTT
CGCAACGGGTTTGCCGCCAGAACACAGGTAAGTGCCGTGTGTGGTTCCCGCGGGCCTGGCCTCTTTACGG
GTTATGGCCCTTGCGTGCCTTGAATTACTTCCACCTGGCTGCAGTACGTGATTCTTGATCCCGAGCTTCG
GGTTGGAAGTGGGTGGGAGAGTTCGTGGCCTTGCGCTTAAGGAGCCCCTTCGCCTCGTGCTTGAGTTGTG
GCCTGGCCTGGGCGCTGGGGCCGCCGCGTGCGAATCTGGTGGCACCTTCGCGCCTGTCTCGCTGCTTTCG
ATAAGTCTCTAGCCATTTAAAATTTTTGATGACCTGCTGCGACGCTTTTTTTCTGGCAAGATAGTCTTGT
AAATGCGGGCCAAGATCAGCACACTGGTATTTCGGTTTTTGGGGCCGCGGGCGGCGACGGGGCCCGTGCG
TCCCAGCGCACATGTTCGGCGAGGCGGGGCCTGCGAGCGCGGCCACCGAGAATCGGACGGGGGTAGTCTC
AAGCTGCCCGGCCTGCTCTGGTGCCTGGCCTCGCGCCGCCGTGTATCGCCCCGCCCTGGGCGGCAAGGCT
GGCCCGGTCGGCACCAGTTGCGTGAGCGGAAAGATGGCCGCTTCCCGGCCCTGCTGCAGGGAGCACAAAA
TGGAGGACGCGGCGCTCGGGAGAGCGGGCGGGTGAGTCACCCACACAAAGGAAAAGGGCCTTTCCGTCCT
CAGCCGTCGCTTCATGTGACTCCACGGAGTACCGGGCGCCGTCCAGGCACCTCGATTAGTTCTCCAGCTT
TTGGAGTACGTCGTCTTTAGGTTGGGGGGAGGGGTTTTATGCGATGGAGTTTCCCCACACTGAGTGGGTG
GAGACTGAAGTTAGGCCAGCTTGGCACTTGATGTAATTCTCCTTGGAATTTGCCCTTTTTGAGTTTGGAT
CTTGGTTCATTCTCAAGCCTCAGACAGTGGTTCAAAGTTTTTTTCTTCCATTTCAGGTGTCGTGAAAACT
ACCCCTAAAAGCCAAAAGATCTTTGTCGATCCTACCATCCACTCGACACACCCGCCAGCGGCCGCTGCCA
AGCTTGCTAGGAATTCCGCGTCTGCAGGATATCAAGCTTGCGGTACCGCGGGCCCGGCCACCATGGCCCC
AAAGAAGAAGCGGAAGGTCGGTATCCACGGAGTCCCAGCAGCCACACAGTTCGAGGGCTTTACCAACCTG
TATCAGGTGAGCAAGACACTGCGGTTTGAGCTGATCCCACAGGGCAAGACCCTGAAGCACATCCAGGAGC
AGGGCTTCATCGAGGAGGACAAGGCCCGCAATGATCACTACAAGGAGCTGAAGCCCATCATCGATCGGAT
CTACAAGACCTATGCCGACCAGTGCCTGCAGCTGGTGCAGCTGGATTGGGAGAACCTGAGCGCCGCCATC
GACTCCTATAGAAAGGAGAAAACCGAGGAGACAAGGAACGCCCTGATCGAGGAGCAGGCCACATATCGCA
ATGCCATCCACGACTACTTCATCGGCCGGACAGACAACCTGACCGATGCCATCAATAAGAGACACGCCGA
GATCTACAAGGGCCTGTTCAAGGCCGAGCTGTTTAATGGCAAGGTGCTGAAGCAGCTGGGCACCGTGACC
ACAACCGAGCACGAGAACGCCCTGCTGCGGAGCTTCGACAAGTTTACAACCTACTTCTCCGGCTTTTATC
GGAACAGGAAGAACGTGTTCAGCGCCGAGGATATCAGCACAGCCATCCCACACCGCATCGTGCAGGACAA
CTTCCCCAAGTTTAAGGAGAATTGTCACATCTTCACACGCCTGATCACCGCCGTGCCCAGCCTGCGGGAG
CACTTTGAGAACGTGAAGAAGGCCATCGGCATCTTCGTGAGCACCTCCATCGAGGAGGTGTTTTCCTTCC
CTTTTTATAACCAGCTGCTGACACAGACCCAGATCGACCTGTATAACCAGCTGCTGGGAGGAATCTCTCG
GGAGGCAGGCACCGAGAAGATCAAGGGCCTGAACGAGGTGCTGAATCTGGCCATCCAGAAGAATGATGAG
ACAGCCCACATCATCGCCTCCCTGCCACACAGATTCATCCCCCTGTTTAAGCAGATCCTGTCCGATAGGA
ACACCCTGTCTTTCATCCTGGAGGAGTTTAAGAGCGACGAGGAAGTGATCCAGTCCTTCTGCAAGTACAA
GACACTGCTGAGAAACGAGAACGTGCTGGAGACAGCCGAGGCCCTGTTTAACGAGCTGAACAGCATCGAC
CTGACACACATCTTCATCAGCCACAAGAAGCTGGAGACAATCAGCAGCGCCCTGTGCGACCACTGGGATA
CACTGAGGAATGCCCTGTATGAGCGGAGAATCTCCGAGCTGACAGGCAAGATCACCAAGTCTGCCAAGGA
GAAGGTGCAGCGCAGCCTGAAGCACGAGGATATCAACCTGCAGGAGATCATCTCTGCCGCAGGCAAGGAG
CTGAGCGAGGCCTTCAAGCAGAAAACCAGCGAGATCCTGTCCCACGCACACGCCGCCCTGGATCAGCCAC
TGCCTACAACCCTGAAGAAGCAGGAGGAGAAGGAGATCCTGAAGTCTCAGCTGGACAGCCTGCTGGGCCT
GTACCACCTGCTGGACTGGTTTGCCGTGGATGAGTCCAACGAGGTGGACCCCGAGTTCTCTGCCCGGCTG
ACCGGCATCAAGCTGGAGATGGAGCCTTCTCTGAGCTTCTACAACAAGGCCAGAAATTATGCCACCAAGA
AGCCCTACTCCGTGGAGAAGTTCAAGCTGAACTTTCAGATGCCTACACTGGCCCGCGGCTGGGACGTGAA
TCGGGAGAAGAACAATGGCGCCATCCTGTTTGTGAAGAACGGCCTGTACTATCTGGGCATCATGCCAAAG
CAGAAGGGCAGGTATAAGGCCCTGAGCTTCGAGCCCACAGAGAAAACCAGCGAGGGCTTTGATAAGATGT
ACTATGACTACTTCCCTGATGCCGCCAAGATGATCCCAAAGTGCAGCACCCAGCTGAAGGCCGTGACAGC
CCACTTTCAGACCCACACAACCCCCATCCTGCTGTCCAACAATTTCATCGAGCCTCTGGAGATCACAAAG
GAGATCTACGACCTGAACAATCCTGAGAAGGAGCCAAAGAAGTTTCAGACAGCCTACGCCAAGAAAACCG
GCGACCAGAAGGGCTACAGAGAGGCCCTGTGCAAGTGGATCGACTTCACAAGGGATTTTCTGTCCAAGTA
TACCAAGACAACCTCTATCGATCTGTCTAGCCTGCGGCCATCCTCTCAGTATAAGGACCTGGGCGAGTAC
TATGCCGAGCTGAATCCCCTGCTGTACCACATCAGCTTCCAGAGAATCGCCGAGAAGGAGATCATGGATG
CCGTGGAGACAGGCAAGCTGTACCTGTTCCAGATCTATAACAAGGACTTTGCCAAGGGCCACCACGGCAA
GCCTAATCTGCACACACTGTATTGGACCGGCCTGTTTTCTCCAGAGAACCTGGCCAAGACAAGCATCAAG
CTGAATGGCCAGGCCGAGCTGTTCTACCGCCCTAAGTCCAGGATGAAGAGGATGGCACACCGGCTGGGAG
AGAAGATGCTGAACAAGAAGCTGAAGGATCAGAAAACCCCAATCCCCGACACCCTGTACCAGGAGCTGTA
CGACTATGTGAATCACAGACTGTCCCACGACCTGTCTGATGAGGCCAGGGCCCTGCTGCCCAACGTGATC
ACCAAGGAGGTGTCTCACGAGATCATCAAGGATAGGCGCTTTACCAGCGACAAGTTCTTTTTCCACGTGC
CTATCACACTGAACTATCAGGCCGCCAATTCCCCATCTAAGTTCAACCAGAGGGTGAATGCCTACCTGAA
GGAGCACCCCGAGACACCTATCATCGGCATCGATCGGGGCGAGAGAAACCTGATCTATATCACAGTGATC
GACTCCACCGGCAAGATCCTGGAGCAGCGGAGCCTGAACACCATCCAGCAGTTTGATTACCAGAAGAAGC
TGGACAACAGGGAGAAGGAGAGGGTGGCAGCAAGGCAGGCCTGGTCTGTGGTGGGCACAATCAAGGATCT
GAAGCAGGGCTATCTGAGCCAGGTCATCCACGAGATCGTGGACCTGATGATCCACTACCAGGCCGTGGTG
GTGCTGGAGAACCTGAATTTCGGCTTTAAGAGCAAGAGGACCGGCATCGCCGAGAAGGCCGTGTACCAGC
AGTTCGAGAAGATGCTGATCGATAAGCTGAATTGCCTGGTGCTGAAGGACTATCCAGCAGAGAAAGTGGG
AGGCGTGCTGAACCCATACCAGCTGACAGACCAGTTCACCTCCTTTGCCAAGATGGGCACCCAGTCTGGC
TTCCTGTTTTACGTGCCTGCCCCATATACATCTAAGATCGATCCCCTGACCGGCTTCGTGGACCCCTTCG
TGTGGAAAACCATCAAGAATCACGAGAGCCGCAAGCACTTCCTGGAGGGCTTCGACTTTCTGCACTACGA
CGTGAAAACCGGCGACTTCATCCTGCACTTTAAGATGAACAGAAATCTGTCCTTCCAGAGGGGCCTGCCC
GGCTTTATGCCTGCATGGGATATCGTGTTCGAGAAGAACGAGACACAGTTTGACGCCAAGGGCACCCCTT
TCATCGCCGGCAAGAGAATCGTGCCAGTGATCGAGAATCACAGATTCACCGGCAGATACCGGGACCTGTA
TCCTGCCAACGAGCTGATCGCCCTGCTGGAGGAGAAGGGCATCGTGTTCAGGGATGGCTCCAACATCCTG
CCAAAGCTGCTGGAGAATGACGATTCTCACGCCATCGACACCATGGTGGCCCTGATCCGCAGCGTGCTGC
AGATGCGGAACTCCAATGCCGCCACAGGCGAGGACTATATCAACAGCCCCGTGCGCGATCTGAATGGCGT
GTGCTTCGACTCCCGGTTTCAGAACCCAGAGTGGCCCATGGACGCCGATGCCAATGGCGCCTACCACATC
GCCCTGAAGGGCCAGCTGCTGCTGAATCACCTGAAGGAGAGCAAGGATCTGAAGCTGCAGAACGGCATCT
CCAATCAGGACTGGCTGGCCTACATCCAGGAGCTGCGCAACAAAAGGCCGGCGGCCACGAAAAAGGCCGG
CCAGGCAAAAAAGAAAAAGGGCAGCAGCGGATCCAGCGAGCTGATTAAGGAGAACATGCACATGAAGCTG
TACATGGAGGGCACCGTGGACAACCATCACTTCAAGTGCACATCCGAGGGCGAAGGCAAGCCCTACGAGG
GCACCCAGACCATGAGAATCAAGGTGGTCGAGGGCGGCCCTCTCCCCTTCGCCTTCGACATCCTGGCTAC
TAGCTTCCTCTACGGCAGCAAGACCTTCATCAACCACACCCAGGGCATCCCCGACTTCTTCAAGCAGTCC
TTCCCTGAGGGCTTCACATGGGAGAGAGTCACCACATACGAAGACGGGGGCGTGCTGACCGCTACCCAGG
ACACCAGCCTCCAGGACGGCTGCCTCATCTACAACGTCAAGATCAGAGGGGTGAACTTCACATCCAACGG
CCCTGTGATGCAGAAGAAAACACTCGGCTGGGAGGCCTTCACCGAGACGCTGTACCCCGCTGACGGCGGC
CTGGAAGGCAGAAACGACATGGCCCTGAAGCTCGTGGGCGGGAGCCATCTGATCGCAAACATCAAGACCA
CATATAGATCCAAGAAACCCGCTAAGAACCTCAAGATGCCTGGCGTCTACTATGTGGACTACAGACTGGA
AAGAATCAAGGAGGCCAACAACGAGACCTACGTCGAGCAGCACGAGGTGGCAGTGGCCAGATACTGCGAC
CTCCCTAGCAAACTGGGGCACAAGCTTAATTAGTAACTAGCTTGACTGACTGAGATACAGCGTACCTTCA
GCTCACAGACATGATAAGATACATTGATGAGTTTGGACAAACCACAACTAGAATGCAGTGAAAAAAATGC
TTTATTTGTGAAATTTGTGATGCTATTGCTTTATTTGTAACCATTATAAGCTGCAATAAACAAGTTAACA
ACAACAATTGCATTCATTTTATGTTTCAGGTTCAGGGGGAGGTGTGGGAGGTTTTTTAAAGCAAGTAAAA
CCTCTACAAATGTGGTATTGGCCCATCTCTATCGGTATCGTAGCATAACCCCTTGGGGCCTCTAAACGGG
TCTTGAGGGGTTTTTTGTGCCCCTCGGGCCGGATTGCTATCTACCGGCATTGGCGCAGAAAAAAATGCCT
GATGCGACGCTGCGCGTCTTATACTCCCACATATGCCAGATTCAGCAACGGATACGGCTTCCCCAACTTG
CCCACTTCCATACGTGTCCTCCTTACCAGAAATTTATCCTTAAGGTCGTCAGCTATCCTGCAGGCGATCT
CTCGATTTCGATCAAGACATTCCTTTAATGGTCTTTTCTGGACACCACTAGGGGTCAGAAGTAGTTCATC
AAACTTTCTTCCCTCCCTAATCTCATTGGTTACCTTGGGCTATCGAAACTTAATTAACCAGTCAAGTCAG
CTACTTGGCGAGATCGACTTGTCTGGGTTTCGACTACGCTCAGAATTGCGTCAGTCAAGTTCGATCTGGT
CCTTGCTATTGCACCCGTTCTCCGATTACGAGTTTCATTTAAATCATGTGAGCAAAAGGCCAGCAAAAGG
CCAGGAACCGTAAAAAGGCCGCGTTGCTGGCGTTTTTCCATAGGCTCCGCCCCCCTGACGAGCATCACAA
AAATCGACGCTCAAGTCAGAGGTGGCGAAACCCGACAGGACTATAAAGATACCAGGCGTTTCCCCCTGGA
AGCTCCCTCGTGCGCTCTCCTGTTCCGACCCTGCCGCTTACCGGATACCTGTCCGCCTTTCTCCCTTCGG
GAAGCGTGGCGCTTTCTCATAGCTCACGCTGTAGGTATCTCAGTTCGGTGTAGGTCGTTCGCTCCAAGCT
GGGCTGTGTGCACGAACCCCCCGTTCAGCCCGACCGCTGCGCCTTATCCGGTAACTATCGTCTTGAGTCC
AACCCGGTAAGACACGACTTATCGCCACTGGCAGCAGCCACTGGTAACAGGATTAGCAGAGCGAGGTATG
TAGGCGGTGCTACAGAGTTCTTGAAGTGGTGGCCTAACTACGGCTACACTAGAAGAACAGTATTTGGTAT
CTGCGCTCTGCTGAAGCCAGTTACCTTCGGAAAAAGAGTTGGTAGCTCTTGATCCGGCAAACAAACCACC
GCTGGTAGCGGTGGTTTTTTTGTTTGCAAGCAGCAGATTACGCGCAGAAAAAAAGGATCTCAA
Features (pLannotate 1.2.2; 19 found; start..end, strand, type, name):
    172..236     -  CDS            bla(M) (fragment): β-lactamase lacking the signal sequence; bla(M); allows cytosolic expression of β-lactamase
    500..1709    +  promoter       UbC promoter: human ubiquitin C promoter
   1713..2111    +  CDS            BSD: blasticidin S deaminase; Aspergillus terreus BSD; confers resistance to blasticidin
   2138..2186    +  polyA_signal   poly(A) signal: synthetic polyadenylation signal
   2452..3312    +  CDS            AmpR: β-lactamase; bla; confers resistance to ampicillin, carbenicillin, and related antibiotics
   3325..3461    +  terminator     rrnG terminator: transcription terminator from the E. coli ribosomal RNA rrnG operon (Albrechtsen et al., 1991)
   3613..3684    +  misc_feature   5' β-globin insulator: insulator upstream of the human β-globin locus (Farrell et al., 2002)
   3689..3735    -  terminator     T7 terminator: transcription terminator for bacteriophage T7 RNA polymerase
   3753..3801    -  polyA_signal   poly(A) signal: synthetic polyadenylation signal
   4627..5805    +  promoter       EF-1α promoter: strong constitutive promoter for human elongation factor EF-1α
   5994..9911    +  CDS            AsCpf1: CRISPR-associated protein from Acidaminococcus sp. BV3L6 (Zetsche et al., 2015)
   9912..9959    +  CDS            nucleoplasmin NLS: bipartite nuclear localization signal from nucleoplasmin
   9975..10672   +  CDS            TagBFP (fragment): monomeric blue fluorescent protein mammalian codon-optimized
  10725..10846   -  polyA_signal   SV40 poly(A) signal: SV40 polyadenylation signal
  10869..10938   -  CDS            large T antigen (fragment): large T antigen from SV40 (simian virus 40)
  10961..11007   +  terminator     T7 terminator: transcription terminator for bacteriophage T7 RNA polymerase
  11037..11173   +  terminator     rrnG terminator: transcription terminator from the E. coli ribosomal RNA rrnG operon (Albrechtsen et al., 1991)
  11218..11289   +  misc_feature   3' β-globin insulator: insulator downstream of the human β-globin locus (Farrell et al., 2002)
  11515..12103   -  rep_origin     ori: high-copy-number ColE1/pMB1/pBR322/pUC origin of replication
