[The description below was written by a language model from this plasmid's Addgene catalogue record and pLannotate feature annotations shown in this document.]
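Description:
pPD686 A2UCOE-EnAsCas12a-BFP is a 12.1 kb mammalian expression and CRISPR plasmid built on the pPD008 backbone and catalogued as a Cp36 donor DNA, meaning it carries a Cp36 recombination site intended for recombinase-mediated placement of the cassette in a target genome. In bacteria it is maintained through a high-copy ColE1/pUC-type origin and an ampicillin resistance gene (AmpR). The automated annotation does not pick out the Cp36 site or the A2UCOE element. Both are stated in the catalogue entry, and an unannotated stretch lies upstream of the EF-1α promoter, though the record does not specify where either element sits.

The main payload is an EF-1α promoter driving AsCas12a (annotated as AsCpf1; the catalogue identifies it as the enhanced EnAsCas12a variant), followed in the same orientation by a nucleoplasmin bipartite nuclear localization signal and TagBFP, with an SV40 polyadenylation signal downstream. The blue fluorescent reporter lets nuclease expression be followed by fluorescence. A minimal A2UCOE, a ubiquitous chromatin opening element, is included to counteract epigenetic silencing of the transgene. A separate cassette uses the human UbC promoter to express blasticidin S deaminase with a synthetic poly(A) signal, allowing blasticidin selection of mammalian cells. β-globin insulator fragments, rrnG and T7 terminators and additional poly(A) signals flank the units, presumably to limit transcriptional read-through and interference between them.

The construct is meant for stable overexpression of EnAsCas12a-BFP in mammalian cells. It comes from a study on reducing silencing of Cas transgenes.
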