Addgene plasmid #249159: pPD686 A2UCOE-EnAsCas12a-BFP
Purpose: Overexpression of EnAsCas12a-BFP with blasticidin resistance gene. Contains minimal A2UCOE and Cp36 recombination site.
Depositing lab: Michael Bassik. Depositing organization: Stanford University. Publication: Reduced Cas9 transgene silencing by incorporation of intron sequences. Arana S, Du PP, Vaughan-Jackson A, Enright N, Spees K, Valbuena R, Garcia CA, Nguyen T, Venida A, Seczynska M, Bintu L, Lehner PJ, Prolo LM, Bassik MC. Nat Commun. 2025 Nov 27;16(1):10656. doi: 10.1038/s41467-025-65669-0. PubMed 41309578.
Backbone
  Vector backbone: pPD008
  Vector type: Mammalian Expression, CRISPR ; Cp36 donor DNA
  Selectable markers: Blasticidin
Growth in bacteria
  Bacterial resistance: Ampicillin, 100 μg/mL
  Growth temperature: 30°C
  Growth strain: NEB Stable
  Copy number: High Copy
Gene/Insert
  Gene/Insert name: A2UCOE-EnAsCas12a-TagBFP
  Species: Synthetic
  Promoter: EF1a
  Cloning method: Gibson Cloning
Terms and licenses: Academic/Nonprofit Terms; Industry Terms: Not Available to Industry
How to cite: pPD686 A2UCOE-EnAsCas12a-BFP was a gift from Michael Bassik (Addgene plasmid # 249159 ; http://n2t.net/addgene:249159 ; RRID:Addgene_249159)
