>Addgene plasmid #249159 | pPD686 A2UCOE-EnAsCas12a-BFP | depositor partial sequence | sequence record 491849 | A2UCOE
CGGGAGGTGGTCCCTGCAGTTACGCCAATGATAACCCCCGCCAGAAAAATCTTAGTAGCCTTCCCTTTTT
GTTTTCCGTGCCCCAACTCGGCGGATTGACTCGGCCCCTTCCGGAAACACCCGAATCAACTTCTAGTCAA
ATTATTGTTCACGCCGCAATGACCCACCCCTGGCCCGCGTCTGTGGAACTGACCCCTGGTGTACAGGAGA
GTTCGCTGCTGAAAGTGGTCCCAAAGGGGTACTAGTTTTTAAGCTCCCAACTCCCCCTCCCCCAGCGTCT
GGAGGATTCCACACCCTCGCACCGCAGGGGCGAGGAAGTGGGCGGAGTCCGGTTTTGGCGCCAGCCGCTG
AGGCTGCCAAGCAGAAAAGCCACCGCTGAGGAGACTCCGGTCACTGTCCTCGCCCCGCCTCCCCCTTCCC
TCCCCTTGGGGACCACCGGGCGCCACGCCGCGAACGGTAAGTGCCGCGGTCGTCGGCGCCTCCGCCCTCC
CCCTAGGGCCCCAATTCCCAGCGGGCGCGGCGCGCGGCCCCTCCCCCCGCCGGGCGCGCGCCCGCTGCCC
CGCCCTTCGTGGCCGCCCGGCGTGGGCGGTGCCACCCCTCCCCCCGGCGGCCCCGCGCGCAGCTCCCGGC
TCCCTCCCCCTTCGGATGTGGCTTGAGCTGTAGGCGCGGAGGG
